>Addgene plasmid #103838 | pNLS-TetR-GFP | depositor full sequence | sequence record 196768 | Full Sequence
TAGTTATTAATAGTAATCAATTACGGGGTCATTAGTTCATAGCCCATATATGGAGTTCCGCGTTACATAA
CTTACGGTAAATGGCCCGCCTGGCTGACCGCCCAACGACCCCCGCCCATTGACGTCAATAATGACGTATG
TTCCCATAGTAACGCCAATAGGGACTTTCCATTGACGTCAATGGGTGGAGTATTTACGGTAAACTGCCCA
CTTGGCAGTACATCAAGTGTATCATATGCCAAGTACGCCCCCTATTGACGTCAATGACGGTAAATGGCCC
GCCTGGCATTATGCCCAGTACATGACCTTATGGGACTTTCCTACTTGGCAGTACATCTACGTATTAGTCA
TCGCTATTACCATGGTGATGCGGTTTTGGCAGTACATCAATGGGCGTGGATAGCGGTTTGACTCACGGGG
ATTTCCAAGTCTCCACCCCATTGACGTCAATGGGAGTTTGTTTTGGCACCAAAATCAACGGGACTTTCCA
AAATGTCGTAACAACTCCGCCCCATTGACGCAAATGGGCGGTAGGCGTGTACGGTGGGAGGTCTATATAA
GCAGAGCTGGTTTAGTGAACCGTCAGATCCGCTAGCGCTACCGGACTCAGATCTCACCATGGTGGATCCA
AAAAAGAAGAGAAAGGTAGCCATGGTGTCTAGATTAGATAAAAGTAAAGTGATTAACAGCGCATTAGAGC
TGCTTAATGAGGTCGGAATCGAAGGTTTAACAACCCGTAAACTCGCCCAGAAGCTAGGTGTAGAGCAGCC
TACATTGTATTGGCATGTAAAAAATAAGCGGGCTTTGCTCGACGCCTTAGCCATTGAGATGTTAGATAGG
CACCATACTCACTTTTGCCCTTTAGAAGGGGAAAGCTGGCAAGATTTTTTACGTAATAACGCTAAAAGTT
TTAGATGTGCTTTACTAAGTCATCGCGATGGAGCAAAAGTACATTTAGGTACACGGCCTACAGAAAAACA
GTATGAAACTCTCGAAAATCAATTAGCCTTTTTATGCCAACAAGGTTTTTCACTAGAGAATGCATTATAT
GCACTCAGCGCTGTGGGGCATTTTACTTTAGGTTGCGTATTGGAAGATCAAGAGCATCAAGTCGCTAAAG
AAGAAAGGGAAACACCTACTACTGATAGTATGCCGCCATTATTACGACAAGCTATCGAATTATTTGATCA
CCAAGGTGCAGAGCCAGCCTTCTTATTCGGCCTTGAATTGATCATATGCGGATTAGAAAAACAACTTAAA
TGTGAAAGTGGGTCTGACGGAATTCTGCAGTCGACGGTACCGCGGGCCCGGGATCCACCGGTCGCCACCA
TGGTGAGCAAGGGCGAGGAGCTGTTCACCGGGGTGGTGCCCATCCTGGTCGAGCTGGACGGCGACGTAAA
CGGCCACAAGTTCAGCGTGTCCGGCGAGGGCGAGGGCGATGCCACCTACGGCAAGCTGACCCTGAAGTTC
ATCTGCACCACCGGCAAGCTGCCCGTGCCCTGGCCCACCCTCGTGACCACCCTGACCTACGGCGTGCAGT
GCTTCAGCCGCTACCCCGACCACATGAAGCAGCACGACTTCTTCAAGTCCGCCATGCCCGAAGGCTACGT
CCAGGAGCGCACCATCTTCTTCAAGGACGACGGCAACTACAAGACCCGCGCCGAGGTGAAGTTCGAGGGC
GACACCCTGGTGAACCGCATCGAGCTGAAGGGCATCGACTTCAAGGAGGACGGCAACATCCTGGGGCACA
AGCTGGAGTACAACTACAACAGCCACAACGTCTATATCATGGCCGACAAGCAGAAGAACGGCATCAAGGT
GAACTTCAAGATCCGCCACAACATCGAGGACGGCAGCGTGCAGCTCGCCGACCACTACCAGCAGAACACC
CCCATCGGCGACGGCCCCGTGCTGCTGCCCGACAACCACTACCTGAGCACCCAGTCCGCCCTGAGCAAAG
ACCCCAACGAGAAGCGCGATCACATGGTCCTGCTGGAGTTCGTGACCGCCGCCGGGATCACTCTCGGCAT
GGACGAGCTGTACAAGTAAAGCGGCCGCGACTCTAGATCATAATCAGCCATACCACATTTGTAGAGGTTT
TACTTGCTTTAAAAAACCTCCCACACCTCCCCCTGAACCTGAAACATAAAATGAATGCAATTGTTGTTGT
TAACTTGTTTATTGCAGCTTATAATGGTTACAAATAAAGCAATAGCATCACAAATTTCACAAATAAAGCA
TTTTTTTCACTGCATTCTAGTTGTGGTTTGTCCAAACTCATCAATGTATCTTAAGGCGTAAATTGTAAGC
GTTAATATTTTGTTAAAATTCGCGTTAAATTTTTGTTAAATCAGCTCATTTTTTAACCAATAGGCCGAAA
TCGGCAAAATCCCTTATAAATCAAAAGAATAGACCGAGATAGGGT
[37 nt withheld, positions 2426-2462]
AAAGAACGTGGACTCCAACGTCAAAGG
[49 nt withheld, positions 2490-2538]
T
[91 nt withheld, positions 2540-2630]
G
[124 nt withheld, positions 2632-2755]
CAGGTGGCACTTTTCGGGGAAATGTGCGCGGAACCCCTATTTGTTTATTTTTCTAAATACATTCAAATAT
GTATCCGCTCATGAGACAATAACCCTGATAAATGCTTCAATAATATTGAAAAAGGAAGAGTCCTGAGGCG
GAAAGAACCAGCTGTGGAATGTGTGTCAGTTAGGGTGTGGAAAGTCCCCAGGCTCCCCAGCAGGCAGAAG
TATGCAAAGCATGCATCTCAATTAGTCAGCAACCAGGTGTGGAAAGTCCCCAGGCTCCCCAGCAGGCAGA
AGTATGCAAAGCATGCATCTCAATTAGTCAGCAACCATAGTCCCGCCCCTAACTCCGCCCATCCCGCCCC
TAACTCCGCCCAGTTCCGCCCATTCTCCGCCCCATGGCTGACTAATTTTTTTTATTTATGCAGAGGCCGA
GGCCGCCTCGGCCTCTGAGCTATTCCAGAAGTAGTGAGGAGGCTTTTTTGGAGGCCTAGGCTTTTGCAAA
GATCGATCAAGAGACAGGATGAGGATCGTTTCGCATGATTGAACAAGATGGATTGCACGCAGGTTCTCCG
GCCGCTTGGGTGGAGAGGCTATTCGGCTATGACTGGGCACAACAGACAATCGGCTGCTCTGATGCCGCCG
TGTTCCGGCTGTCAGCGCAGGGGCGCCCGGTTCTTTTTGTCAAGACCGACCTGTCCGGTGCCCTGAATGA
ACTGCAAGACGAGGCAGCGCGGCTATCGTGGCTGGCCACGACGGGCGTTCCTTGCGCAGCTGTGCTCGAC
GTTGTCACTGAAGCGGGAAGGGACTGGCTGCTATTGGGCGAAGTGCCGGGGCAGGATCTCCTGTCATCTC
ACCTTGCTCCTGCCGAGAAAGTATCCATCATGGCTGATGCAATGCGGCGGCTGCATACGCTTGATCCGGC
TACCTGCCCATTCGACCACCAAGCGAAACATCGCATCGAGCGAGCACGTACTCGGATGGAAGCCGGTCTT
GTCGATCAGGATGATCTGGACGAAGAGCATCAGGGGCTCGCGCCAGCCGAACTGTTCGCCAGGCTCAAGG
CGAGCATGCCCGACGGCGAGGATCTCGTCGTGACCCATGGCGATGCCTGCTTGCCGAATATCATGGTGGA
AAATGGCCGCTTTTCTGGATTCATCGACTGTGGCCGGCTGGGTGTGGCGGACCGCTATCAGGACATAGCG
TTGGCTACCCGTGATATTGCTGAAGAGCTTGGCGGCGAATGGGCTGACCGCTTCCTCGTGCTTTACGGTA
TCGCCGCTCCCGATTCGCAGCGCATCGCCTTCTATCGCCTTCTTGACGAGTTCTTCTGAGCGGGACTCTG
GGGTTCGAAATGACCGACCAAGCGACGCCCAACCTGCCATCACGAGATTTCGATTCCACCGCCGCCTTCT
ATGAAAGGTTGGGCTTCGGAATCGTTTTCCGGGACGCCGGCTGGATGATCCTCCAGCGCGGGGATCTCAT
GCTGGAGTTCTTCGCCCACCCTAGGGGGAGGCTAACTGAAACACGGAAGGAGACAATACCGGAAGGAACC
CGCGCTATGACGGCAATAAAAAGACAGAATAAAACGCACGGTGTTGGGTCGTTTGTTCATAAACGCGGGG
TTCGGTCCCAGGGCTGGCACTCTGTCGATACCCCACCGAGACCCCATTGGGGCCAATACGCCCGCGTTTC
TTCCTTTTCCCCACCCCACCCCCCAAGTTCGGGTGAAGGCCCAGGGCTCGCAGCCAACGTCGGGGCGGCA
GGCCCTGCCATAGCCTCAGGTTACTCATATATACTTTAGATTGATTTAAAACTTCATTTTTAATTTAAAA
GGATCTAGGTGAAGATCCTTTTTGATAATCTCATGACCAAAATCCCTTAACGTGAGTTTTCGTTCCACTG
AGCGTCAGACCCCGTAGAAAAGATCAAAGGATCTTCTTGAGATCCTTTTTTTCTGCGCGTAATCTGCTGC
TTGCAAACAAAAAAACCACCGCTACCAGCGGTGGTTTGTTTGCCGGATCAAGAGCTACCAACTCTTTTTC
CGAAGGTAACTGGCTTCAGCAGAGCGCAGATACCAAATACTGTCCTTCTAGTGTAGCCGTAGTTAGGCCA
CCACTTCAAGAACTCTGTAGCACCGCCTACATACCTCGCTCTGCTAATCCTGTTACCAGTGGCTGCTGCC
AGTGGCGATAAGTCGTGTCTTACCGGGTTGGACTCAAGACGATAGTTACCGGATAAGGCGCAGCGGTCGG
GCTGAACGGGGGGTTCGTGCACACAGCCCAGCTTGGAGCGAACGACCTACACCGAACTGAGATACCTACA
GCGTGAGCTATGAGAAAGCGCCACGCTTCCCGAAGGGAGAAAGGCGGACAGGTATCCGGTAAGCGGCAGG
GTCGGAACAGGAGAGCGCACGAGGGAGCTTCCAGGGGGAAACGCCTGGTATCTTTATAGTCCTGTCGGGT
TTCGCCACCTCTGACTTGAGCGTCGATTTTTGTGATGCTCGTCAGGGGGGCGGAGCCTATGGAAAAACGC
CAGCAACGCGGCCTTTTTACGGTTCCTGGCCTTTTGCTGGCCTTTTGCTCACATGTTCTTTCCTGCGTTA
TCCCCTGATTCTGTGGATAACCGTATTACCGCCATGCAT
Features (pLannotate 1.2.2; 17 found; start..end, strand, type, name):
     61..364     +  enhancer       CMV enhancer: human cytomegalovirus immediate early enhancer
    365..568     +  promoter       CMV promoter: human cytomegalovirus (CMV) immediate early promoter
    591..615     +  misc_feature   MCS (fragment): multiple cloning site
    628..648     +  CDS            SV40 NLS: nuclear localization signal of SV40 (simian virus 40) large T antigen
    656..1275    +  CDS            TetR (fragment): tetracycline repressor TetR; tetR from transposon Tn10; TetR binds to the tetracycline operator tetO to inhibit transcription. This inhibition can be relieved by adding tetracycline or doxycycline.
   1280..1316    +  misc_feature   MCS (fragment): multiple cloning site
   1330..2049    +  CDS            EGFP: the original enhanced GFP (Yang et al., 1996) mammalian codon-optimized
   2066..2149    +  CDS            large T antigen (fragment): large T antigen from SV40 (simian virus 40)
   2172..2293    +  polyA_signal   SV40 poly(A) signal: SV40 polyadenylation signal
   2327..2755    -  rep_origin     f1 ori (sequence partly withheld): f1 bacteriophage origin of replication; arrow indicates direction of (+) strand synthesis
   2782..2886    +  promoter       AmpR promoter: bla
   2888..3245    +  promoter       SV40 promoter: SV40 enhancer and early promoter
   3280..4074    +  CDS            NeoR/KanR: aminoglycoside phosphotransferase from Tn5; aph(3')-II (or nptII); confers resistance to neomycin, kanamycin, and G418 (Geneticin®)
   4095..4247    +  CDS            ble (fragment): BLE_KLEPN - Experimental evidence at protein level: Swiss-Prot protein existence level 1. Binding protein with a strong affinity to the bleomycin family of antibiotics. Binds to CL990; an antimitotic-antibiotic compound. From Klebsiella pneumoniae.
   4306..4353    +  polyA_signal   HSV TK poly(A) signal: herpes simplex virus thymidine kinase polyadenylation signal (Cole and Stacy, 1985)
   4444..4460    -  polyA_signal   bGH poly(A) signal (fragment): bovine growth hormone polyadenylation signal
   4682..5270    +  rep_origin     ori: high-copy-number ColE1/pMB1/pBR322/pUC origin of replication
