>Addgene plasmid #103838 | pNLS-TetR-GFP | addgene full sequence | sequence record 199557 | Addgene NGS Result
TTATTAATAGTAATCAATTACGGGGTCATTAGTTCATAGCCCATATATGGAGTTCCGCGTTACATAACTT
ACGGTAAATGGCCCGCCTGGCTGACCGCCCAACGACCCCCGCCCATTGACGTCAATAATGACGTATGTTC
CCATAGTAACGCCAATAGGGACTTTCCATTGACGTCAATGGGTGGAGTATTTACGGTAAACTGCCCACTT
GGCAGTACATCAAGTGTATCATATGCCAAGTACGCCCCCTATTGACGTCAATGACGGTAAATGGCCCGCC
TGGCATTATGCCCAGTACATGACCTTATGGGACTTTCCTACTTGGCAGTACATCTACGTATTAGTCATCG
CTATTACCATGGTGATGCGGTTTTGGCAGTACATCAATGGGCGTGGATAGCGGTTTGACTCACGGGGATT
TCCAAGTCTCCACCCCATTGACGTCAATGGGAGTTTGTTTTGGCACCAAAATCAACGGGACTTTCCAAAA
TGTCGTAACAACTCCGCCCCATTGACGCAAATGGGCGGTAGGCGTGTACGGTGGGAGGTCTATATAAGCA
GAGCTGGTTTAGTGAACCGTCAGATCCGCTAGCGCTACCGGACTCAGATCTCACCATGGTGGATCCAAAA
AAGAAGAGAAAGGTAGCCATGGTGTCTAGATTAGATAAAAGTAAAGTGATTAACAGCGCATTAGAGCTGC
TTAATGAGGTCGGAATCGAAGGTTTAACAACCCGTAAACTCGCCCAGAAGCTAGGTGTAGAGCAGCCTAC
ATTGTATTGGCATGTAAAAAATAAGCGGGCTTTGCTCGACGCCTTAGCCATTGAGATGTTAGATAGGCAC
CATACTCACTTTTGCCCTTTAGAAGGGGAAAGCTGGCAAGATTTTTTACGTAATAACGCTAAAAGTTTTA
GATGTGCTTTACTAAGTCATCGCGATGGAGCAAAAGTACATTTAGGTACACGGCCTACAGAAAAACAGTA
TGAAACTCTCGAAAATCAATTAGCCTTTTTATGCCAACAAGGTTTTTCACTAGAGAATGCATTATATGCA
CTCAGCGCTGTGGGGCATTTTACTTTAGGTTGCGTATTGGAAGATCAAGAGCATCAAGTCGCTAAAGAAG
AAAGGGAAACACCTACTACTGATAGTATGCCGCCATTATTACGACAAGCTATCGAATTATTTGATCACCA
AGGTGCAGAGCCAGCCTTCTTATTCGGCCTTGAATTGATCATATGCGGATTAGAAAAACAACTTAAATGT
GAAAGTGGGTCTGACGGAATTCTGCAGTCGACGGTACCGCGGGCCCGGGATCCACCGGTCGCCACCATGG
TGAGCAAGGGCGAGGAGCTGTTCACCGGGGTGGTGCCCATCCTGGTCGAGCTGGACGGCGACGTAAACGG
CCACAAGTTCAGCGTGTCCGGCGAGGGCGAGGGCGATGCCACCTACGGCAAGCTGACCCTGAAGTTCATC
TGCACCACCGGCAAGCTGCCCGTGCCCTGGCCCACCCTCGTGACCACCCTGACCTACGGCGTGCAGTGCT
TCAGCCGCTACCCCGACCACATGAAGCAGCACGACTTCTTCAAGTCCGCCATGCCCGAAGGCTACGTCCA
GGAGCGCACCATCTTCTTCAAGGACGACGGCAACTACAAGACCCGCGCCGAGGTGAAGTTCGAGGGCGAC
ACCCTGGTGAACCGCATCGAGCTGAAGGGCATCGACTTCAAGGAGGACGGCAACATCCTGGGGCACAAGC
TGGAGTACAACTACAACAGCCACAACGTCTATATCATGGCCGACAAGCAGAAGAACGGCATCAAGGTGAA
CTTCAAGATCCGCCACAACATCGAGGACGGCAGCGTGCAGCTCGCCGACCACTACCAGCAGAACACCCCC
ATCGGCGACGGCCCCGTGCTGCTGCCCGACAACCACTACCTGAGCACCCAGTCCGCCCTGAGCAAAGACC
CCAACGAGAAGCGCGATCACATGGTCCTGCTGGAGTTCGTGACCGCCGCCGGGATCACTCTCGGCATGGA
CGAGCTGTACAAGTAAAGCGGCCGCGACTCTAGATCATAATCAGCCATACCACATTTGTAGAGGTTTTAC
TTGCTTTAAAAAACCTCCCACACCTCCCCCTGAACCTGAAACATAAAATGAATGCAATTGTTGTTGTTAA
CTTGTTTATTGCAGCTTATAATGGTTACAAATAAAGCAATAGCATCACAAATTTCACAAATAAAGCATTT
TTTTCACTGCATTCTAGTTGTGGTTTGTCCAAACTCATCAATGTATCTTAAGGCGTAAATTGTAAGCGTT
AATATTTTGTTAAAATTCGCGTTAAATTTTTGTTAAATCAGCTCATTTTTTAACCAATAGGCCGAAATCG
GCAAAATCCCTTATAAATCAAAAGAATAGACCGAGATAGGGT
[37 nt withheld, positions 2423-2459]
AAAGAACGTGGACTCCAACGTCAAAGG
[49 nt withheld, positions 2487-2535]
T
[91 nt withheld, positions 2537-2627]
G
[124 nt withheld, positions 2629-2752]
CAGGTGGCACTTTTCGGGGAAATGTGCGCGGAACCCCTATTTGTTTATTTTTCTAAATACATTCAAATAT
GTATCCGCTCATGAGACAATAACCCTGATAAATGCTTCAATAATATTGAAAAAGGAAGAGTCCTGAGGCG
GAAAGAACCAGCTGTGGAATGTGTGTCAGTTAGGGTGTGGAAAGTCCCCAGGCTCCCCAGCAGGCAGAAG
TATGCAAAGCATGCATCTCAATTAGTCAGCAACCAGGTGTGGAAAGTCCCCAGGCTCCCCAGCAGGCAGA
AGTATGCAAAGCATGCATCTCAATTAGTCAGCAACCATAGTCCCGCCCCTAACTCCGCCCATCCCGCCCC
TAACTCCGCCCAGTTCCGCCCATTCTCCGCCCCATGGCTGACTAATTTTTTTTATTTATGCAGAGGCCGA
GGCCGCCTCGGCCTCTGAGCTATTCCAGAAGTAGTGAGGAGGCTTTTTTGGAGGCCTAGGCTTTTGCAAA
GATCGATCAAGAGACAGGATGAGGATCGTTTCGCATGATTGAACAAGATGGATTGCACGCAGGTTCTCCG
GCCGCTTGGGTGGAGAGGCTATTCGGCTATGACTGGGCACAACAGACAATCGGCTGCTCTGATGCCGCCG
TGTTCCGGCTGTCAGCGCAGGGGCGCCCGGTTCTTTTTGTCAAGACCGACCTGTCCGGTGCCCTGAATGA
ACTGCAAGACGAGGCAGCGCGGCTATCGTGGCTGGCCACGACGGGCGTTCCTTGCGCAGCTGTGCTCGAC
GTTGTCACTGAAGCGGGAAGGGACTGGCTGCTATTGGGCGAAGTGCCGGGGCAGGATCTCCTGTCATCTC
ACCTTGCTCCTGCCGAGAAAGTATCCATCATGGCTGATGCAATGCGGCGGCTGCATACGCTTGATCCGGC
TACCTGCCCATTCGACCACCAAGCGAAACATCGCATCGAGCGAGCACGTACTCGGATGGAAGCCGGTCTT
GTCGATCAGGATGATCTGGACGAAGAGCATCAGGGGCTCGCGCCAGCCGAACTGTTCGCCAGGCTCAAGG
CGAGCATGCCCGACGGCGAGGATCTCGTCGTGACCCATGGCGATGCCTGCTTGCCGAATATCATGGTGGA
AAATGGCCGCTTTTCTGGATTCATCGACTGTGGCCGGCTGGGTGTGGCGGACCGCTATCAGGACATAGCG
TTGGCTACCCGTGATATTGCTGAAGAGCTTGGCGGCGAATGGGCTGACCGCTTCCTCGTGCTTTACGGTA
TCGCCGCTCCCGATTCGCAGCGCATCGCCTTCTATCGCCTTCTTGACGAGTTCTTCTGAGCGGGACTCTG
GGGTTCGAAATGACCGACCAAGCGACGCCCAACCTGCCATCACGAGATTTCGATTCCACCGCCGCCTTCT
ATGAAAGGTTGGGCTTCGGAATCGTTTTCCGGGACGCCGGCTGGATGATCCTCCAGCGCGGGGATCTCAT
GCTGGAGTTCTTCGCCCACCCTAGGGGGAGGCTAACTGAAACACGGAAGGAGACAATACCGGAAGGAACC
CGCGCTATGACGGCAATAAAAAGACAGAATAAAACGCACGGTGTTGGGTCGTTTGTTCATAAACGCGGGG
TTCGGTCCCAGGGCTGGCACTCTGTCGATACCCCACCGAGACCCCATTGGGGCCAATACGCCCGCGTTTC
TTCCTTTTCCCCACCCCACCCCCCAAGTTCGGGTGAAGGCCCAGGGCTCGCAGCCAACGTCGGGGCGGCA
GGCCCTGCCATAGCCTCAGGTTACTCATATATACTTTAGATTGATTTAAAACTTCATTTTTAATTTAAAA
GGATCTAGGTGAAGATCCTTTTTGATAATCTCATGACCAAAATCCCTTAACGTGAGTTTTCGTTCCACTG
AGCGTCAGACCCCGTAGAAAAGATCAAAGGATCTTCTTGAGATCCTTTTTTTCTGCGCGTAATCTGCTGC
TTGCAAACAAAAAAACCACCGCTACCAGCGGTGGTTTGTTTGCCGGATCAAGAGCTACCAACTCTTTTTC
CGAAGGTAACTGGCTTCAGCAGAGCGCAGATACCAAATACTGTTCTTCTAGTGTAGCCGTAGTTAGGCCA
CCACTTCAAGAACTCTGTAGCACCGCCTACATACCTCGCTCTGCTAATCCTGTTACCAGTGGCTGCTGCC
AGTGGCGATAAGTCGTGTCTTACCGGGTTGGACTCAAGACGATAGTTACCGGATAAGGCGCAGCGGTCGG
GCTGAACGGGGGGTTCGTGCACACAGCCCAGCTTGGAGCGAACGACCTACACCGAACTGAGATACCTACA
GCGTGAGCTATGAGAAAGCGCCACGCTTCCCGAAGGGAGAAAGGCGGACAGGTATCCGGTAAGCGGCAGG
GTCGGAACAGGAGAGCGCACGAGGGAGCTTCCAGGGGGAAACGCCTGGTATCTTTATAGTCCTGTCGGGT
TTCGCCACCTCTGACTTGAGCGTCGATTTTTGTGATGCTCGTCAGGGGGGCGGAGCCTATGGAAAAACGC
CAGCAACGCGGCCTTTTTACGGTTCCTGGCCTTTTGCTGGCCTTTTGCTCACATGTTCTTTCCTGCGTTA
TCCCCTGATTCTGTGGATAACCGTATTACCGCCATGCATTAG
Features (pLannotate 1.2.2; 17 found; start..end, strand, type, name):
     58..361     +  enhancer       CMV enhancer: human cytomegalovirus immediate early enhancer
    362..565     +  promoter       CMV promoter: human cytomegalovirus (CMV) immediate early promoter
    588..612     +  misc_feature   MCS (fragment): multiple cloning site
    625..645     +  CDS            SV40 NLS: nuclear localization signal of SV40 (simian virus 40) large T antigen
    653..1272    +  CDS            TetR (fragment): tetracycline repressor TetR; tetR from transposon Tn10; TetR binds to the tetracycline operator tetO to inhibit transcription. This inhibition can be relieved by adding tetracycline or doxycycline.
   1277..1313    +  misc_feature   MCS (fragment): multiple cloning site
   1327..2046    +  CDS            EGFP: the original enhanced GFP (Yang et al., 1996) mammalian codon-optimized
   2063..2146    +  CDS            large T antigen (fragment): large T antigen from SV40 (simian virus 40)
   2169..2290    +  polyA_signal   SV40 poly(A) signal: SV40 polyadenylation signal
   2324..2752    -  rep_origin     f1 ori (sequence partly withheld): f1 bacteriophage origin of replication; arrow indicates direction of (+) strand synthesis
   2779..2883    +  promoter       AmpR promoter: bla
   2885..3242    +  promoter       SV40 promoter: SV40 enhancer and early promoter
   3277..4071    +  CDS            NeoR/KanR: aminoglycoside phosphotransferase from Tn5; aph(3')-II (or nptII); confers resistance to neomycin, kanamycin, and G418 (Geneticin®)
   4092..4244    +  CDS            ble (fragment): BLE_KLEPN - Experimental evidence at protein level: Swiss-Prot protein existence level 1. Binding protein with a strong affinity to the bleomycin family of antibiotics. Binds to CL990; an antimitotic-antibiotic compound. From Klebsiella pneumoniae.
   4303..4350    +  polyA_signal   HSV TK poly(A) signal: herpes simplex virus thymidine kinase polyadenylation signal (Cole and Stacy, 1985)
   4441..4457    -  polyA_signal   bGH poly(A) signal (fragment): bovine growth hormone polyadenylation signal
   4679..5267    +  rep_origin     ori: high-copy-number ColE1/pMB1/pBR322/pUC origin of replication
