[The description below was written by a language model from this plasmid's Addgene catalogue record and pLannotate feature annotations shown in this document.]
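Description:
pNLS-TetR-GFP is a mammalian expression plasmid built on the Clontech pEGFP-N1 backbone, about 5.4 kb in total. It is propagated in E. coli as a high-copy plasmid from a ColE1/pUC-type origin and also carries an f1 origin. A single Tn5 aminoglycoside phosphotransferase gene (NeoR/KanR) serves both hosts. A bacterial bla-type promoter drives it to give kanamycin resistance in bacteria, and the adjacent SV40 enhancer/early promoter drives it to allow G418 selection of transfected mammalian cells, with an HSV TK polyadenylation signal downstream. The short ble, bGH poly(A) and SV40 large T antigen matches in the annotation are small fragments, most likely incidental backbone matches rather than functional elements.

The payload is a 671 bp NLS-TetR insert cloned between the BglII and EcoRI sites of the polylinker, both of which are retained. This places it downstream of the CMV immediate-early enhancer and promoter and in frame with the backbone's EGFP. The encoded protein therefore consists of an N-terminal SV40 large T antigen nuclear localization signal, the Tn10 tetracycline repressor and a C-terminal EGFP, and the transcript ends at the SV40 poly(A) signal. The record notes an A4G change in TetR that gives an M2V substitution.

TetR binds the tetracycline operator, so the nuclear-targeted fusion accumulates at genomically integrated tetO repeat arrays and marks them as fluorescent spots in living cells. This matches the stated purpose of the plasmid as a fluorescent marker for tetO arrays, and the associated study followed light-controlled transcription in real time in living cells. The depositor and repository sequence records have the same length and feature set, differing only by a three-nucleotide offset in numbering.
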