Addgene plasmid #103838: pNLS-TetR-GFP
Purpose: Flourescent marker for tetO arrays
Depositing lab: Karsten Rippe. Depositing organization: Deutsches Krebsforschungszentrum (DKFZ). Publication: Real-time observation of light-controlled transcription in living cells. Rademacher A, Erdel F, Trojanowski J, Schumacher S, Rippe K. J Cell Sci. 2017 Dec 15;130(24):4213-4224. doi: 10.1242/jcs.205534. Epub 2017 Nov 9. PubMed 29122982.
Backbone
  Vector backbone: pEGFP-N1
  Backbone manufacturer: Clontech
  Backbone size w/o insert (bp): 4713
  Vector type: Mammalian Expression
  Selectable markers: Neomycin (select with G418)
Growth in bacteria
  Bacterial resistance: Kanamycin, 50 μg/mL
  Growth temperature: 37°C
  Growth strain: DH5alpha
  Copy number: High Copy
Gene/Insert
  Gene/Insert name: NLS-TetR
  Insert size (bp): 671
  Mutation: TetR: A4G (M2V)
  Entrez Gene: tetR (a.k.a. TC1_0054)
  Promoter: CMV
  Tag / fusion protein: EGFP (C terminal on backbone)
  Cloning method: Restriction Enzyme; 5′ cloning site BglII (not destroyed); 3′ cloning site EcoRI (not destroyed)
  Sequencing primers: 5′ CMV-F
Terms and licenses: Academic/Nonprofit Terms; Industry Terms: Not Available to Industry
How to cite: pNLS-TetR-GFP was a gift from Karsten Rippe (Addgene plasmid # 103838 ; http://n2t.net/addgene:103838 ; RRID:Addgene_103838)
