>Addgene plasmid #103838 | pNLS-TetR-GFP | depositor partial sequence | sequence record 196769 | NLS
CCAAAAAAGAAGAGAAAGGTA
