>Addgene plasmid #103838 | pNLS-TetR-GFP | depositor partial sequence | sequence record 196770 | TetR
ATGGTGTCTAGATTAGATAAAAGTAAAGTGATTAACAGCGCATTAGAGCTGCTTAATGAGGTCGGAATCG
AAGGTTTAACAACCCGTAAACTCGCCCAGAAGCTAGGTGTAGAGCAGCCTACATTGTATTGGCATGTAAA
AAATAAGCGGGCTTTGCTCGACGCCTTAGCCATTGAGATGTTAGATAGGCACCATACTCACTTTTGCCCT
TTAGAAGGGGAAAGCTGGCAAGATTTTTTACGTAATAACGCTAAAAGTTTTAGATGTGCTTTACTAAGTC
ATCGCGATGGAGCAAAAGTACATTTAGGTACACGGCCTACAGAAAAACAGTATGAAACTCTCGAAAATCA
ATTAGCCTTTTTATGCCAACAAGGTTTTTCACTAGAGAATGCATTATATGCACTCAGCGCTGTGGGGCAT
TTTACTTTAGGTTGCGTATTGGAAGATCAAGAGCATCAAGTCGCTAAAGAAGAAAGGGAAACACCTACTA
CTGATAGTATGCCGCCATTATTACGACAAGCTATCGAATTATTTGATCACCAAGGTGCAGAGCCAGCCTT
CTTATTCGGCCTTGAATTGATCATATGCGGATTAGAAAAACAACTTAAATGTGAAAGTGGGTCT
